Addgene plasmid #233583: AiP20244 - pAAV-AiE3419m-minBG-SYFP2-WPRE3-BGHpA
Purpose: AiE3419m is an enhancer sequence, designed to drive AAV-mediated transgene expression in specific populations of brain cells
Depositing lab: Bosiljka Tasic. Depositing organization: Allen Institute. Publication: A suite of enhancer AAVs and transgenic mouse lines for genetic access to cortical cell types. Ben-Simon Y, Hooper M, Narayan S, Daigle TL, Dwivedi D, Way SW, Oster A, Stafford DA, Mich JK, Taormina MJ, Martinez RA, Opitz-Araya X, Roth JR, Alexander JR, Allen S, Amster A, Arbuckle J, Ayala A, Baker PM, Bakken TE, Barcelli T, Barta S, Bendrick J, Bertagnolli D, Bielstein C, Bishwakarma P, Bowlus J, Boyer G, Brouner K, Casian B, Casper T, Chakka AB, Chakrabarty R, Chance RK, Chavan S, Clark M, Colbert K, Collman F, Daniel S, Departee M, DiValentin P, Donadio N, Dotson N, Egdorf T, Fliss T, Gabitto M, Garcia J, Gary A, Gasperini M, Gloe J, Goldy J, Gore BB, Graybuck L, Greisman N, Haeseleer F, Halterman C, Haradon Z, Hastings SD, Helback O, Ho W, Hockemeyer D, Huang C, Huff S, Hunker A, Johansen N, Jones D, Juneau Z, Kalmbach B, Kannan M, Khem S, Kussick E, Kutsal R, Larsen R, Lee C, Lee AY, Leibly M, Lenz GH, Li S, Liang E, Lusk N, Madigan Z, Malloy J, Malone J, McCue R, Melchor J, Mollenkopf T, Moosman S, Morin E, Newman D, Ng L, Ngo K, Omstead V, Otto S, Oyama A, Pena N, Pham T, Phillips E, Pom CA, Potekhina L, Ransford S, Ray PL, Rette D, Reynoldson C, Rimorin C, Rocha D, Ruiz A, Sanchez REA, Sawyer L, Sedeno-Cortes A, Sevigny JP, Shapovalova N, Shepard N, Shulga L, Sigler AR, Siverts L, Soliman S, Somasundaram S, Staats B, Stewart K, Szelenyi E, Tieu M, Trader C, Tran A, van Velthoven CTJ, Walker M, Wang Y, Weed N, Wirthlin M, Wood T, Wynalda B, Yao Z, Zhou T, Ariza J, Dee N, Reding M, Ronellenfitch K, Mufti S, Sunkin SM, Smith KA, Esposito L, Waters J, Thyagarajan B, Yao S, Lein ES, Zeng H, Levi BP, Ngai J, Ting JT, Tasic B. Cell. 2025 May 16:S0092-8674(25)00513-6. doi: 10.1016/j.cell.2025.05.002. PubMed 40403729.
Backbone
  Vector backbone: rAAV
  Vector type: AAV
Growth in bacteria
  Bacterial resistance: Ampicillin, 100 μg/mL
  Growth temperature: 30°C
  Growth strain: NEB Stable
  Copy number: Unknown
Gene/Insert
  Gene/Insert name: SYFP2
Terms and licenses: Academic/Nonprofit Terms; Industry Terms: Not Available to Industry
How to cite: AiP20244 - pAAV-AiE3419m-minBG-SYFP2-WPRE3-BGHpA was a gift from Bosiljka Tasic (Addgene plasmid # 233583 ; http://n2t.net/addgene:233583 ; RRID:Addgene_233583)
