[The description below was written by a language model from this plasmid's Addgene catalogue record and pLannotate feature annotations shown in this document.]
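Description:
AiP20244 - pAAV-AiE3419m-minBG-SYFP2-WPRE3-BGHpA is a recombinant AAV transfer plasmid of about 4.7 kb, built to test and exploit a cell-type-selective enhancer in the brain. The expression cassette sits between AAV2 inverted terminal repeats, which are the only viral sequences needed in cis for replication and packaging of the genome into AAV capsids. The annotation detects a complete ITR downstream of the cassette and only short ITR fragments at the upstream end. This may reflect the difficulty of sequencing and annotating these hairpin repeats rather than a real truncation. The bacterial portion carries a high-copy ColE1/pUC-type origin, an f1 phage origin, and a β-lactamase gene with its own promoter for ampicillin selection. Small bom and rop remnants from pBR322 are also present. The recorded host is a recombination-limiting E. coli strain, consistent with the instability of ITR-containing plasmids.

According to the construct name, the payload consists of the AiE3419m enhancer placed upstream of a minimal beta-globin promoter (minBG). Neither element is annotated in the feature table, but they presumably occupy the unannotated region between the upstream ITR and the reporter. The minimal promoter has little activity by itself, so transcription depends on the enhancer, which restricts expression to cells in which that enhancer is active. The reporter is SYFP2, a rapidly maturing monomeric yellow fluorescent protein. It is followed by WPRE3, a shortened woodchuck posttranscriptional regulatory element (seen as two WPRE fragments) that boosts transcript stability and expression while saving packaging space, and then by a bovine growth hormone polyadenylation signal. The stated purpose is AAV-mediated transgene expression in specific brain cell populations, but the record does not say which populations AiE3419m targets.
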