Features (pLannotate 1.2.2; 14 found; start..end, strand, type, name):
     12..39      +  repeat_region  AAV2 ITR (fragment): inverted terminal repeat of adeno-associated virus serotype 2 inverted
     68..95      +  repeat_region  AAV2 ITR (fragment): inverted terminal repeat of adeno-associated virus serotype 2 inverted
    726..1442    +  CDS            SYFP2: SYFP2 is a basic (constitutively fluorescent) yellow fluorescent protein published in 2006, derived from Aequorea victoria. It is reported to be a very rapidly-maturing monomer with moderate acid sensitivity.
   1482..1639    +  misc_feature   WPRE (fragment): woodchuck hepatitis virus posttranscriptional regulatory element
   1645..1725    +  misc_feature   WPRE (fragment): woodchuck hepatitis virus posttranscriptional regulatory element
   1742..1853    +  polyA_signal   bGH poly(A) signal: bovine growth hormone polyadenylation signal
   1971..2111    +  repeat_region  AAV2 ITR: inverted terminal repeat of adeno-associated virus serotype 2 inverted
   2116..2167    -  misc_feature   bom (fragment): basis of mobility region from pBR322
   2186..2641    +  rep_origin     f1 ori (sequence partly withheld): f1 bacteriophage origin of replication; arrow indicates direction of (+) strand synthesis
   2642..2691    -  misc_feature   bom (fragment): basis of mobility region from pBR322
   2793..2828    -  CDS            rop (fragment): Rop protein, which maintains plasmids at low copy number; rop
   2923..3027    +  promoter       AmpR promoter: bla
   3028..3888    +  CDS            AmpR: β-lactamase; bla; confers resistance to ampicillin, carbenicillin, and related antibiotics
   4059..4647    +  rep_origin     ori: high-copy-number ColE1/pMB1/pBR322/pUC origin of replication
>Addgene plasmid #233583 | AiP20244 - pAAV-AiE3419m-minBG-SYFP2-WPRE3-BGHpA | addgene full sequence | sequence record 463074 | Addgene NGS Result
CCTGCAGGCAGCTGCGCGCTCGCTCGCTCACTGAGGCCGCCCGGGCGTCGGGCGACCTTTGGTCGCCCGG
CCTCAGTGAGCGAGCGAGCGCGCAGAGAGGGAGTGGCCAACTCCATCACTAGGGGTTCCTGCGGCCGCAC
GCGTGGGCTATCTGCGGAGGCGGTGGAAGCGGAGGACACCGTCCGGAGGCCGGACACCATTAATTTTATG
TTGTCCTACCATCCCCACCAGATAGCTAAAGATGTGCTCCAATAAGAATAACAGCCACCCAGAGAGCAGC
CTGTGGCCACTAAAGTAAAGCTTGCCTGGTGCCCACGACAACGTCGTGCTCCAGACTGAGTCACTGGGAT
CTCCTCGGCTTAACACACTGATTTATGATGTCTTACTCACCTCCGTAGCATCCTATCCAGTCTCTCTTCT
TTTTTTATCTTGCTCCCAGCACTGGGGCTACTTGTATTCATTACTTCCACCCCTTCCGTCTTTCTCCCTC
CATCTGCCCGCCCCAGTCTTCCTGCAATCACTGCCTTCTATCACCTATCCACCTATCCTCCCGATGCACT
TATGAATAAACCTTGCCCTGCATTGCTGGGGAGATCCCCCGGATGATGCTCATAATTGCGCCGGCGGAGC
TCGGGCTGGGCATAAAAGTCAGGGCAGAGCCATCTATTGCTTACATTTGCTTCTGGGATCCAGATCTTTC
GAAGCTAGCGCTACCGGTCGCCACCATGGTGAGCAAGGGCGAGGAGCTGTTCACCGGGGTGGTGCCCATC
CTGGTCGAGCTGGACGGCGACGTAAACGGCCACAAGTTCAGCGTGTCCGGCGAGGGCGAGGGCGATGCCA
CCTACGGCAAGCTGACCCTGAAGCTGATCTGCACCACCGGCAAGCTGCCCGTGCCCTGGCCCACCCTCGT
GACCACCCTGGGCTACGGCGTGCAGTGCTTCGCCCGCTACCCCGACCACATGAAGCAGCACGACTTCTTC
AAGTCCGCCATGCCCGAAGGCTACGTCCAGGAGCGCACCATCTTCTTCAAGGACGACGGCAACTACAAGA
CCCGCGCCGAGGTGAAGTTCGAGGGCGACACCCTGGTGAACCGCATCGAGCTGAAGGGCATCGACTTCAA
GGAGGACGGCAACATCCTGGGGCACAAGCTGGAGTACAACTACAACAGCCACAACGTCTATATCACCGCC
GACAAGCAGAAGAACGGCATCAAGGCCAACTTCAAGATCCGCCACAACATCGAGGACGGCGGCGTGCAGC
TCGCCGACCACTACCAGCAGAACACCCCCATCGGCGACGGCCCCGTGCTGCTGCCCGACAACCACTACCT
GAGCTACCAGTCCAAGCTGAGCAAAGACCCCAACGAGAAGCGCGATCACATGGTCCTGCTGGAGTTCGTG
ACCGCCGCCGGGATCACTCTCGGCATGGACGAGCTGTACAAGTAAGTCGACGGCGCGCCGCGGCCGCGAA
TTCGATATCATAATCAACCTCTGGATTACAAAATTTGTGAAAGATTGACTGGTATTCTTAACTATGTTGC
TCCTTTTACGCTATGTGGATACGCTGCTTTAATGCCTTTGTATCATGCTATTGCTTCCCGTATGGCTTTC
ATTTTCTCCTCCTTGTATAAATCCTGGTTAGTTCTTGCCACGGCGGAACTCATCGCCGCCTGCCTTGCCC
GCTGCTGGACAGGGGCTCGGCTGTTGGGCACTGACAATTCCGTGGCTCGAGAGATCTTCGACTGTGCCTT
CTAGTTGCCAGCCATCTGTTGTTTGCCCCTCCCCCGTGCCTTCCTTGACCCTGGAAGGTGCCACTCCCAC
TGTCCTTTCCTAATAAAATGAGGAAATTGCATCGCATTGTCTGAGTAGGTGTCATTCTATTCTGGGGGGT
GGGGTGGGGCAGGACAGCAAGGGGGAGGATTGGGAAGACAATAGCAGGCATGAGATCTCACGTGCGGACC
GAGCGGCCGCAGGAACCCCTAGTGATGGAGTTGGCCACTCCCTCTCTGCGCGCTCGCTCGCTCACTGAGG
CCGGGCGACCAAAGGTCGCCCGACGCCCGGGCTTTGCCCGGGCGGCCTCAGTGAGCGAGCGAGCGCGCAG
CTGCCTGCAGGGGCGCCTGATGCGGTATTTTCTCCTTACGCATCTGTGCGGTATTTCACACCGCATA
[95 nt withheld, positions 2168-2262]
T
[46 nt withheld, positions 2264-2309]
C
[141 nt withheld, positions 2311-2451]
CCTTTGACGTTGGAGTCCACGTTCTTT
[37 nt withheld, positions 2479-2515]
ACTCTATCTCGGGCTATTCTTTTGATTTATAAGGGATTTTGCCGATTTCGGTCTATTGGTTAAAAAATGA
GCTGATTTAACAAAAATTTAACGCGAATTTTAACAAAATATTAACGTTTACAATTTTATGGTGCACTCTC
AGTACAATCTGCTCTGATGCCGCATAGTTAAGCCAGCCCCGACACCCGCCAACACCCGCTGACGCGCCCT
GACGGGCTTGTCTGCTCCCGGCATCCGCTTACAGACAAGCTGTGACCGTCTCCGGGAGCTGCATGTGTCA
GAGGTTTTCACCGTCATCACCGAAACGCGCGAGACGAAAGGGCCTCGTGATACGCCTATTTTTATAGGTT
AATGTCATGATAATAATGGTTTCTTAGACGTCAGGTGGCACTTTTCGGGGAAATGTGCGCGGAACCCCTA
TTTGTTTATTTTTCTAAATACATTCAAATATGTATCCGCTCATGAGACAATAACCCTGATAAATGCTTCA
ATAATATTGAAAAAGGAAGAGTATGAGTATTCAACATTTCCGTGTCGCCCTTATTCCCTTTTTTGCGGCA
TTTTGCCTTCCTGTTTTTGCTCACCCAGAAACGCTGGTGAAAGTAAAAGATGCTGAAGATCAGTTGGGTG
CACGAGTGGGTTACATCGAACTGGATCTCAACAGCGGTAAGATCCTTGAGAGTTTTCGCCCCGAAGAACG
TTTTCCAATGATGAGCACTTTTAAAGTTCTGCTATGTGGCGCGGTATTATCCCGTATTGACGCCGGGCAA
GAGCAACTCGGTCGCCGCATACACTATTCTCAGAATGACTTGGTTGAGTACTCACCAGTCACAGAAAAGC
ATCTTACGGATGGCATGACAGTAAGAGAATTATGCAGTGCTGCCATAACCATGAGTGATAACACTGCGGC
CAACTTACTTCTGACAACGATCGGAGGACCGAAGGAGCTAACCGCTTTTTTGCACAACATGGGGGATCAT
GTAACTCGCCTTGATCGTTGGGAACCGGAGCTGAATGAAGCCATACCAAACGACGAGCGTGACACCACGA
TGCCTGTAGCAATGGCAACAACGTTGCGCAAACTATTAACTGGCGAACTACTTACTCTAGCTTCCCGGCA
ACAATTAATAGACTGGATGGAGGCGGATAAAGTTGCAGGACCACTTCTGCGCTCGGCCCTTCCGGCTGGC
TGGTTTATTGCTGATAAATCTGGAGCCGGTGAGCGTGGGTCTCGCGGTATCATTGCAGCACTGGGGCCAG
ATGGTAAGCCCTCCCGTATCGTAGTTATCTACACGACGGGGAGTCAGGCAACTATGGATGAACGAAATAG
ACAGATCGCTGAGATAGGTGCCTCACTGATTAAGCATTGGTAACTGTCAGACCAAGTTTACTCATATATA
CTTTAGATTGATTTAAAACTTCATTTTTAATTTAAAAGGATCTAGGTGAAGATCCTTTTTGATAATCTCA
TGACCAAAATCCCTTAACGTGAGTTTTCGTTCCACTGAGCGTCAGACCCCGTAGAAAAGATCAAAGGATC
TTCTTGAGATCCTTTTTTTCTGCGCGTAATCTGCTGCTTGCAAACAAAAAAACCACCGCTACCAGCGGTG
GTTTGTTTGCCGGATCAAGAGCTACCAACTCTTTTTCCGAAGGTAACTGGCTTCAGCAGAGCGCAGATAC
CAAATACTGTTCTTCTAGTGTAGCCGTAGTTAGGCCACCACTTCAAGAACTCTGTAGCACCGCCTACATA
CCTCGCTCTGCTAATCCTGTTACCAGTGGCTGCTGCCAGTGGCGATAAGTCGTGTCTTACCGGGTTGGAC
TCAAGACGATAGTTACCGGATAAGGCGCAGCGGTCGGGCTGAACGGGGGGTTCGTGCACACAGCCCAGCT
TGGAGCGAACGACCTACACCGAACTGAGATACCTACAGCGTGAGCTATGAGAAAGCGCCACGCTTCCCGA
AGGGAGAAAGGCGGACAGGTATCCGGTAAGCGGCAGGGTCGGAACAGGAGAGCGCACGAGGGAGCTTCCA
GGGGGAAACGCCTGGTATCTTTATAGTCCTGTCGGGTTTCGCCACCTCTGACTTGAGCGTCGATTTTTGT
GATGCTCGTCAGGGGGGCGGAGCCTATGGAAAAACGCCAGCAACGCGGCCTTTTTACGGTTCCTGGCCTT
TTGCTGGCCTTTTGCTCACATGT
